Addgene plasmid #148330: pnEA-NpG-DmNanos-opt_50-236-del116-163-GB1opt_AB
Purpose: Bacterial Expression of DmNanos-opt_50-236-del116-163
Depositing lab: Elisa Izaurralde. Depositing organization: Max Planck Institute for Developmental Biology. Publication: Distinct modes of recruitment of the CCR4-NOT complex by Drosophila and vertebrate Nanos. Raisch T, Bhandari D, Sabath K, Helms S, Valkov E, Weichenrieder O, Izaurralde E. EMBO J. 2016 May 2;35(9):974-90. doi: 10.15252/embj.201593634. Epub 2016 Mar 11. PubMed 26968986.
Backbone
  Vector backbone: Unknown
  Vector type: Bacterial Expression
Growth in bacteria
  Bacterial resistance: Ampicillin, 100 μg/mL
  Growth temperature: 37°C
  Growth strain: DH5alpha
  Copy number: Low Copy
Gene/Insert
  Gene/Insert name: DmNanos-opt_50-236-del116-163
  Species: D. melanogaster (fly)
  Entrez Gene: nos (a.k.a. Dmel_CG5637, CG5637, DRONANOS, Dmel\CG5637, Dronanos, NANOS, NOS, Nanos, Nos, l(3)07117, l(3)j3B6, l(3)j4B6, nNOS)
  Cloning method: Unknown
Terms and licenses: Academic/Nonprofit Terms; Industry Terms: Not Available to Industry
Depositor comments: sequence of isoform B given by NCBI: NM_001275794.1 or UniProt.: A0A0B4KGY5 Plasmids from this collection were made available to the research community and donated after the lab closed. Please note that the sequence provided by the depositing laboratory may be theoretical/predicted or based on Sanger sequencing results. There may be discrepancies between sequencing results obtained by Addgene and the depositor sequence. If an Addgene verified sequence is not available, please contact before placing your order to request that our lab fully sequence the plasmid.
How to cite: pnEA-NpG-DmNanos-opt_50-236-del116-163-GB1opt_AB was a gift from Elisa Izaurralde (Addgene plasmid # 148330 ; http://n2t.net/addgene:148330 ; RRID:Addgene_148330)
