[The description below was written by a language model from this plasmid's Addgene catalogue record and pLannotate feature annotations shown in this document.]
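Description:
pnEA-NpG-DmNanos-opt_50-236-del116-163-GB1opt_AB is a 6,981 nt bacterial expression plasmid for producing a truncated fragment of the Drosophila melanogaster Nanos protein (gene nos) in E. coli. The catalogue lists the backbone as unknown. The annotated features nonetheless show a pBR322-derived, pET-style architecture: a ColE1/pMB1-type origin accompanied by the bom mobility region and the rop gene, which keeps copy number low and agrees with the "low copy" catalogue entry. There are also several residual fragments of the tetracycline resistance gene and its promoter, which are interrupted by the inserted cassettes and are presumably non-functional. Selection is by ampicillin through the bla β-lactamase gene under its own promoter.

The expression cassette consists of a T7 promoter followed by a lac operator and the phage T7 gene 10 ribosome binding site, and it ends in a T7 terminator. A plasmid-borne lacI gene supplies repressor, so transcription should depend on T7 RNA polymerase and be inducible with IPTG. The open reading frame begins with Schistosoma japonicum glutathione S-transferase as an N-terminal affinity and solubility tag, followed by the Nanos fragment. The construct name indicates a codon-optimised sequence covering residues 50–236 with an internal deletion of residues 116–163, and depositor comments refer the numbering to isoform B. The name also indicates a C-terminal GB1 fusion, but this is not annotated as such in the feature table; the tool instead flags only a short match to a T7 gene 10B-derived solubility tag in the downstream region. The associated publication concerns recruitment of the CCR4-NOT complex by Nanos, so the recombinant protein was probably intended for biochemical or structural interaction studies.
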