Features (pLannotate 1.2.2; 20 found; start..end, strand, type, name):
    104..208     +  promoter       AmpR promoter: bla
    209..1069    +  CDS            AmpR: β-lactamase; bla; confers resistance to ampicillin, carbenicillin, and related antibiotics
   1240..1828    +  rep_origin     ori: high-copy-number ColE1/pMB1/pBR322/pUC origin of replication
   2014..2156    -  misc_feature   bom: basis of mobility region from pBR322
   2258..2449    -  CDS            rop: Rop protein, which maintains plasmids at low copy number; rop
   2466..2846    +  CDS            YPB1_ECOLX: Protein predicted: Swiss-Prot protein existence level 4. From Escherichia coli.
   3088..3712    -  CDS            TcR (fragment): tetracycline efflux protein; tet; confers resistance to tetracycline
   3727..3748    -  protein_bind   CAP binding site: CAP binding activates transcription in the presence of cAMP. E. coli catabolite activator protein
   3761..4843    -  CDS            lacI: lac repressor; lacI; The lac repressor binds to the lac operator to inhibit transcription in E. coli. This inhibition can be relieved by adding lactose or isopropyl-β-D-thiogalactopyranoside (IPTG).
   4844..4921    -  promoter       lacI promoter: lacI
   4929..5208    -  CDS            TcR (fragment): tetracycline efflux protein; tet; confers resistance to tetracycline
   5230..5248    +  promoter       T7 promoter: promoter for bacteriophage T7 RNA polymerase
   5249..5273    +  protein_bind   lac operator: The lac repressor binds to the lac operator to inhibit transcription in E. coli. This inhibition can be relieved by adding lactose or isopropyl-β-D-thiogalactopyranoside (IPTG). lac repressor encoded by lacI
   5288..5310    +  RBS            RBS: efficient ribosome binding site from bacteriophage T7 gene 10 (Olins and Rangwala, 1989)
   5321..5971    +  CDS            GST: glutathione S-transferase from Schistosoma japonicum
   6028..6555    +  CDS            nos (fragment): NANOS_DROME - Experimental evidence at protein level: Swiss-Prot protein existence level 1. Maternal RNA-binding protein that is required for germ cells proliferation and self-renewal. Acts by forming a complex with pum and brat that regulates translation and mRNA stability. The complex binds to the Nanos Response Element (NRE), a 16 bp sequence in the hb mRNA 3'-UTR and prevents its translation. Controls posterior development. Rescuing factor for the abdominal defect of posterior group mutants. The other posterior group genes are not required for nanos function but rather play a role in local
   6665..6714    +  CDS            SET1 (fragment): solubility-enhancement tag derived from T7 phage gene 10B
   6722..6769    +  terminator     T7 terminator: transcription terminator for bacteriophage T7 RNA polymerase
   6792..6896    -  CDS            TcR (fragment): tetracycline efflux protein; tet; confers resistance to tetracycline
   6944..6972    -  promoter       tet promoter: E. coli promoter for tetracycline efflux protein gene
>Addgene plasmid #148330 | pnEA-NpG-DmNanos-opt_50-236-del116-163-GB1opt_AB | depositor full sequence | sequence record 290778 | Full Sequence
TTCTTGAAGACGAAAGGGCCTCGTGATACGCCTATTTTTATAGGTTAATGTCATGATAATAATGGTTTCT
TAGACGTCAGGTGGCACTTTTCGGGGAAATGTGCGCGGAACCCCTATTTGTTTATTTTTCTAAATACATT
CAAATATGTATCCGCTCATGAGACAATAACCCTGATAAATGCTTCAATAATATTGAAAAAGGAAGAGTAT
GAGTATTCAACATTTCCGTGTCGCCCTTATTCCCTTTTTTGCGGCATTTTGCCTTCCTGTTTTTGCTCAC
CCAGAAACGCTGGTGAAAGTAAAAGATGCTGAAGATCAGTTGGGTGCACGAGTGGGTTACATCGAACTGG
ATCTCAACAGCGGTAAGATCCTTGAGAGTTTTCGCCCCGAAGAACGTTTTCCAATGATGAGCACTTTTAA
AGTTCTGCTATGTGGCGCGGTATTATCCCGTGTTGACGCCGGGCAAGAGCAACTCGGTCGCCGCATACAC
TATTCTCAGAATGACTTGGTTGAGTACTCACCAGTCACAGAAAAGCATCTTACGGATGGCATGACAGTAA
GAGAATTATGCAGTGCTGCCATAACCATGAGTGATAACACTGCGGCCAACTTACTTCTGACAACGATCGG
AGGACCGAAGGAGCTAACCGCTTTTTTGCACAACATGGGGGATCATGTAACTCGCCTTGATCGTTGGGAA
CCGGAGCTGAATGAAGCCATACCAAACGACGAGCGTGACACCACGATGCCTGCAGCAATGGCAACAACGT
TGCGCAAACTATTAACTGGCGAACTACTTACTCTAGCTTCCCGGCAACAATTAATAGACTGGATGGAGGC
GGATAAAGTTGCAGGACCACTTCTGCGCTCGGCCCTTCCGGCTGGCTGGTTTATTGCTGATAAATCTGGA
GCCGGTGAGCGTGGGTCTCGCGGTATCATTGCAGCACTGGGGCCAGATGGTAAGCCCTCCCGTATCGTAG
TTATCTACACGACGGGGAGTCAGGCAACTATGGATGAACGAAATAGACAGATCGCTGAGATAGGTGCCTC
ACTGATTAAGCATTGGTAACTGTCAGACCAAGTTTACTCATATATACTTTAGATTGATTTAAAACTTCAT
TTTTAATTTAAAAGGATCTAGGTGAAGATCCTTTTTGATAATCTCATGACCAAAATCCCTTAACGTGAGT
TTTCGTTCCACTGAGCGTCAGACCCCGTAGAAAAGATCAAAGGATCTTCTTGAGATCCTTTTTTTCTGCG
CGTAATCTGCTGCTTGCAAACAAAAAAACCACCGCTACCAGCGGTGGTTTGTTTGCCGGATCAAGAGCTA
CCAACTCTTTTTCCGAAGGTAACTGGCTTCAGCAGAGCGCAGATACCAAATACTGTCCTTCTAGTGTAGC
CGTAGTTAGGCCACCACTTCAAGAACTCTGTAGCACCGCCTACATACCTCGCTCTGCTAATCCTGTTACC
AGTGGCTGCTGCCAGTGGCGATAAGTCGTGTCTTACCGGGTTGGACTCAAGACGATAGTTACCGGATAAG
GCGCAGCGGTCGGGCTGAACGGGGGGTTCGTGCACACAGCCCAGCTTGGAGCGAACGACCTACACCGAAC
TGAGATACCTACAGCGTGAGCTATGAGAAAGCGCCACGCTTCCCGAAGGGAGAAAGGCGGACAGGTATCC
GGTAAGCGGCAGGGTCGGAACAGGAGAGCGCACGAGGGAGCTTCCAGGGGGAAACGCCTGGTATCTTTAT
AGTCCTGTCGGGTTTCGCCACCTCTGACTTGAGCGTCGATTTTTGTGATGCTCGTCAGGGGGGCGGAGCC
TATGGAAAAACGCCAGCAACGCGGCCTTTTTACGGTTCCTGGCCTTTTGCTGGCCTTTTGCTCACATGTT
CTTTCCTGCGTTATCCCCTGATTCTGTGGATAACCGTATTACCGCCTTTGAGTGAGCTGATACCGCTCGC
CGCAGCCGAACGACCGAGCGCAGCGAGTCAGTGAGCGAGGAAGCGGAAGAGCGCCTGATGCGGTATTTTC
TCCTTACGCATCTGTGCGGTATTTCACACCGCATATATGGTGCACTCTCAGTACAATCTGCTCTGATGCC
GCATAGTTAAGCCAGTATACACTCCGCTATCGCTACGTGACTGGGTCATGGCTGCGCCCCGACACCCGCC
AACACCCGCTGACGCGCCCTGACGGGCTTGTCTGCTCCCGGCATCCGCTTACAGACAAGCTGTGACCGTC
TCCGGGAGCTGCATGTGTCAGAGGTTTTCACCGTCATCACCGAAACGCGCGAGGCAGCTGCGGTAAAGCT
CATCAGCGTGGTCGTGAAGCGATTCACAGATGTCTGCCTGTTCATCCGCGTCCAGCTCGTTGAGTTTCTC
CAGAAGCGTTAATGTCTGGCTTCTGATAAAGCGGGCCATGTTAAGGGCGGTTTTTTCCTGTTTGGTCACT
GATGCCTCCGTGTAAGGGGGATTTCTGTTCATGGGGGTAATGATACCGATGAAACGAGAGAGGATGCTCA
CGATACGGGTTACTGATGATGAACATGCCCGGTTACTGGAACGTTGTGAGGGTAAACAACTGGCGGTATG
GATGCGGCGGGACCAGAGAAAAATCACTCAGGGTCAATGCCAGCGCTTCGTTAATACAGATGTAGGTGTT
CCACAGGGTAGCCAGCAGCATCCTGCGATGCAGATCCGGAACATAATGGTGCAGGGCGCTGACTTCCGCG
TTTCCAGACTTTACGAAACACGGAAACCGAAGACCATTCATGTTGTTGCTCAGGTCGCAGACGTTTTGCA
GCAGCAGTCGCTTCACGTTCGCTCGCGTATCGGTGATTCATTCTGCTAACCAGTAAGGCAACCCCGCCAG
CCTAGCCGGGTCCTCAACGACAGGAGCACGATCATGCGCACCCGTGGCCAGGACCCAACGCTGCCCGAGA
TGCGCCGCGTGCGGCTGCTGGAGATGGCGGACGCGATGGATATGTTCTGCCAAGGGTTGGTTTGCGCATT
CACAGTTCTCCGCAAGAATTGATTGGCTCCAATTCTTGGAGTGGTGAATCCGTTAGCGAGGTGCCGCCGG
CTTCCATTCAGGTCGAGGTGGCCCGGCTCCATGCACCGCGACGCAACGCGGGGAGGCAGACAAGGTATAG
GGCGGCGCCTACAATCCATGCCAACCCGTTCCATGTGCTCGCCGAGGCGGCATAAATCGCCGTGACGATC
AGCGGTCCAGTGATCGAAGTTAGGCTGGTAAGAGCCGCGAGCGATCCTTGAAGCTGTCCCTGATGGTCGT
CATCTACCTGCCTGGACAGCATGGCCTGCAACGCGGGCATCCCGATGCCGCCGGAAGCGAGAAGAATCAT
AATGGGGAAGGCCATCCAGCCTCGCGTCGCGAACGCCAGCAAGACGTAGCCCAGCGCGTCGGCCGCCATG
CCGGCGATAATGGCCTGCTTCTCGCCGAAACGTTTGGTGGCGGGACCAGTGACGAAGGCTTGAGCGAGGG
CGTGCAAGATTCCGAATACCGCAAGCGACAGGCCGATCATCGTCGCGCTCCAGCGAAAGCGGTCCTCGCC
GAAAATGACCCAGAGCGCTGCCGGCACCTGTCCTACGAGTTGCATGATAAAGAAGACAGTCATAAGTGCG
GCGACGATAGTCATGCCCCGCGCCCACCGGAAGGAGCTGACTGGGTTGAAGGCTCTCAAGGGCATCGGTC
GAGATCCCGGTGCCTAATGAGTGAGCTAACTTACATTAATTGCGTTGCGCTCACTGCCCGCTTTCCAGTC
GGGAAACCTGTCGTGCCAGCTGCATTAATGAATCGGCCAACGCGCGGGGAGAGGCGGTTTGCGTATTGGG
CGCCAGGGTGGTTTTTCTTTTCACCAGTGAGACGGGCAACAGCTGATTGCCCTTCACCGCCTGGCCCTGA
GAGAGTTGCAGCAAGCGGTCCACGCTGGTTTGCCCCAGCAGGCGAAAATCCTGTTTGATGGTGGTTAACG
GCGGGATATAACATGAGCTGTCTTCGGTATCGTCGTATCCCACTACCGAGATATCCGCACCAACGCGCAG
CCCGGACTCGGTAATGGCGCGCATTGCGCCCAGCGCCATCTGATCGTTGGCAACCAGCATCGCAGTGGGA
ACGATGCCCTCATTCAGCATTTGCATGGTTTGTTGAAAACCGGACATGGCACTCCAGTCGCCTTCCCGTT
CCGCTATCGGCTGAATTTGATTGCGAGTGAGATATTTATGCCAGCCAGCCAGACGCAGACGCGCCGAGAC
AGAACTTAATGGGCCCGCTAACAGCGCGATTTGCTGGTGACCCAATGCGACCAGATGCTCCACGCCCAGT
CGCGTACCGTCTTCATGGGAGAAAATAATACTGTTGATGGGTGTCTGGTCAGAGACATCAAGAAATAACG
CCGGAACATTAGTGCAGGCAGCTTCCACAGCAATGGCATCCTGGTCATCCAGCGGATAGTTAATGATCAG
CCCACTGACGCGTTGCGCGAGAAGATTGTGCACCGCCGCTTTACAGGCTTCGACGCCGCTTCGTTCTACC
ATCGACACCACCACGCTGGCACCCAGTTGATCGGCGCGAGATTTAATCGCCGCGACAATTTGCGACGGCG
CGTGCAGGGCCAGACTGGAGGTGGCAACGCCAATCAGCAACGACTGTTTGCCCGCCAGTTGTTGTGCCAC
GCGGTTGGGAATGTAATTCAGCTCCGCCATCGCCGCTTCCACTTTTTCCCGCGTTTTCGCAGAAACGTGG
CTGGCCTGGTTCACCACGCGGGAAACGGTCTGATAAGAGACACCGGCATACTCTGCGACATCGTATAACG
TTACTGGTTTCACATTCACCACCCTGAATTGACTCTCTTCCGGGCGCTATCATGCCATACCGCGAAAGGT
TTTGCGCCATTCGATGGTGTCCGGGATCTCGACGCTCTCCCTTATGCGACTCCTGCATTAGGAAGCAGCC
CAGTAGTAGGTTGAGGCCGTTGAGCACCGCCGCCGCAAGGAATGGTGCATGCAAGGAGATGGCGCCCAAC
AGTCCCCCGGCCACGGGGCCTGCCACCATACCCACGCCGAAACAAGCGCTCATGAGCCCGAAGTGGCGAG
CCCGATCTTCCCCATCGGTGATGTCGGCGATATAGGCGCCAGCAACCGCACCTGTGGCGCCGGTGATGCC
GGCCACGATGCGTCCGGCGTAGAGGATCGAGATCTCGATCCCGCGAAATTAATACGACTCACTATAGGGG
AATTGTGAGCGGATAACAATTCCCCACTAGTAATAATTTTGTTTAACTTTAAGAAGGAGATATACCATGG
CCCCTATACTAGGTTATTGGAAAATTAAGGGCCTTGTGCAACCCACTCGACTTCTTTTGGAATATCTTGA
AGAAAAATATGAAGAGCATTTGTATGAGCGCGATGAAGGTGATAAATGGCGAAACAAAAAGTTTGAATTG
GGTTTGGAGTTTCCCAATCTTCCTTATTATATTGATGGTGATGTTAAATTAACACAGTCTATGGCCATCA
TACGTTATATAGCTGACAAGCACAACATGTTGGGTGGTTGTCCAAAAGAGCGTGCAGAGATTTCAATGCT
TGAAGGAGCGGTTTTGGATATTAGATACGGTGTTTCGAGAATTGCATATAGTAAAGACTTTGAAACTCTC
AAAGTTGATTTTCTTAGCAAGCTACCTGAAATGCTGAAAATGTTCGAAGATCGTTTATGTCATAAAACAT
ATTTAAATGGTGATCATGTAACCCATCCTGACTTCATGTTGTATGACGCTCTTGATGTTGTTTTATACAT
GGACCCAATGTGCCTGGATGCGTTCCCAAAATTAGTTTGTTTTAAAAAACGTATTGAAGCTATCCCACAA
ATTGATAAGTACTTGAAATCCAGCAAGTATATAGCATGGCCTTTGCAGGGCTGGCAAGCCACGTTTGGTG
GTGGCGACCATCCGCCAAAATCGGATGGTACCGGCAGCGGCCTGGAAGTTCTGTTCCAGGGGCCCCATAT
GCTCGAGATTACACCGGTTACCCCTGATCCGAGCACCAGCGCACAGAGCACCCATTTTCCGTTTCTGGCA
GATAGCGCAGCAACCGCAAATAGCCTGCTGATGCAGCGTCAGTATCATTATCATCTGCTGCTGCAACAGC
AACAGCAGCTGGCAATGGCACAGCATCAGCTGGCCCTGGCAGCCAGCGCAGCCGCAGCAAGCGCACGTAT
GAGCTATGGTAGCGCACCGCCTCAGGTTCAGATGCCTCCACAGCAGCAGCACCAGCAGCAACAGGGTCTG
CATCTGCCGCTGGGTCGCAATCCGGCACAGCTGCAGACCAATGGCGGTAATCTGATGCCGATTCCGCTGG
CAACCCATTGGCTGAATAACTATCGTGAACATCTGAATAATGTGTGGCGCAACATGAGCTATATTCCGGC
AGCCGGTAGCAGCGGTATGCAGTATAAACTGATTCTGAATGGCAAAACCCTGAAAGGTGAAACCACCACC
GAAGCAGTTGATGCAGCCACCGCAGAAAAAGTTTTTAAACAGTATGCCAATGATAACGGCGTTGATGGTG
AATGGACCTATGATGATGCAACCAAAACCTATACCGTTACCGAATAAGGATCCTAATAGTCTAGAGCTAG
CCCTAGGAGATCCGGCTGCTAACAAAGCCCGAAAGGAAGCTGAGTTGGCTGCTGCCACCGCTGAGCAATA
ACTAGCATAACCCCTTGGGGCCTCTAAACGGGTCTTGAGGGGTTTTTTGCTGAAAGGAGGAACTATATCC
GGATATCCCGCAAGAGGCCCGGCAGTACCGGCATAACCAAGCCTATGCCTACAGCATCCAGGGTGACGGT
GCCGAGGATGACGATGAGCGCATTGTTAGATTTCATACACGGTGCCTGACTGCGTTAGCAATTTAACTGT
GATAAACTACCGCATTAAAGCTTATCGATGATAAGCTGTCAAACATGAGAA
